Addgene plasmid #102639: pJL1-mKalama1
Purpose: In vitro expression of mKalama1 from the T7 promoter
Depositing lab: Michael Jewett. Depositing organization: Northwestern University. Publication: BioBits Bright: A fluorescent synthetic biology education kit. Stark JC, Huang A, Nguyen PQ, Dubner RS, Hsu KJ, Ferrante TC, Anderson M, Kanapskyte A, Mucha Q, Packett JS, Patel P, Patel R, Qaq D, Zondor T, Burke J, Martinez T, Miller-Berry A, Puppala A, Reichert K, Schmid M, Brand L, Hill LR, Chellaswamy JF, Faheem N, Fetherling S, Gong E, Gonzalzles EM, Granito T, Koritsaris J, Nguyen B, Ottman S, Palffy C, Patel A, Skweres S, Slaton A, Woods T, Donghia N, Pardee K, Collins JJ, Jewett MC. Sci Adv. 2018 Aug 1;4(8):eaat5107. doi: 10.1126/sciadv.aat5107. eCollection 2018 Aug. PubMed 30083609.
Backbone
  Vector backbone: pJL1
  Backbone size w/o insert (bp): 1759
  Total vector size (bp): 2476
  Vector type: Bacterial Expression
Growth in bacteria
  Bacterial resistance: Kanamycin, 50 μg/mL
  Growth temperature: 37°C
  Growth strain: DH5alpha
  Copy number: High Copy
Gene/Insert
  Gene/Insert name: mKalama1
  Insert size (bp): 720
  Promoter: T7
  Cloning method: Restriction Enzyme; 5′ cloning site NdeI (not destroyed); 3′ cloning site SalI (not destroyed)
  Sequencing primers: 5′ TAATACGACTCACTATAGGG; 3′ TAGTTATTGCTCAGCGGTGG
Resource information
  A portion of this plasmid was derived from a plasmid made by: mKalama1 insert is from Addgene #14892
Terms and licenses: Academic/Nonprofit Terms; Industry Terms: Not Available to Industry
How to cite: pJL1-mKalama1 was a gift from Michael Jewett (Addgene plasmid # 102639 ; http://n2t.net/addgene:102639 ; RRID:Addgene_102639)
