[The description below was written by a language model from this plasmid's Addgene catalogue record and pLannotate feature annotations shown in this document.]
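Description:
pJL1-mKalama1 is a small (about 2.5 kb) bacterial expression plasmid built on the minimal pJL1 backbone and intended as a template for in vitro, cell-free protein synthesis. It is propagated in E. coli as a high-copy plasmid through a ColE1/pUC-type origin of replication and is selected with kanamycin through an aminoglycoside phosphotransferase (KanR) gene. These two elements account for most of the roughly 1.8 kb backbone, so little of the plasmid is unrelated to expression.

The payload is a 720 bp open reading frame encoding mKalama1, a photostable monomeric blue fluorescent variant of GFP. The annotation describes it as mammalian codon-optimized, and the insert was derived from an earlier deposited plasmid. It was cloned between NdeI and SalI sites, both of which are retained. Transcription is driven by a bacteriophage T7 promoter, followed by the efficient ribosome binding site from T7 gene 10, and ends at a T7 terminator downstream of the coding sequence. Expression therefore depends on T7 RNA polymerase, supplied either in a cell-free reaction or by a suitable host strain. The feature table also reports a short fragment matching the T7 gene 10B-derived SET1 solubility tag between the mKalama1 coding sequence and the terminator. This is only a partial match, and the catalogue entry lists no tag, so its significance is unclear. The sequenced record is a few bases longer than the stated total size.

The plasmid was deposited as part of a set of fluorescent protein constructs for a synthetic biology education kit, in which cell-free reactions produce a visible fluorescent readout.
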