Features (pLannotate 1.2.2; 7 found; start..end, strand, type, name):
    706..728     -  RBS            RBS: efficient ribosome binding site from bacteriophage T7 gene 10 (Olins and Rangwala, 1989)
    760..778     -  promoter       T7 promoter: promoter for bacteriophage T7 RNA polymerase
    806..1394    -  rep_origin     ori: high-copy-number ColE1/pMB1/pBR322/pUC origin of replication
   1516..2331    +  CDS            KanR: aminoglycoside phosphotransferase; aph(3')-Ia; confers resistance to kanamycin in bacteria or G418 (Geneticin®) in eukaryotes
   2349..2396    -  terminator     T7 terminator: transcription terminator for bacteriophage T7 RNA polymerase
   2404..2453    -  CDS            SET1 (fragment): solubility-enhancement tag derived from T7 phage gene 10B
   2462..698     -  CDS            mKalama1 (across the origin): photostable monomeric blue variant of GFP (Ai et al., 2007) mammalian codon-optimized
>Addgene plasmid #102639 | pJL1-mKalama1 | addgene full sequence | sequence record 199485 | Addgene NGS Result
CCGGGAGTGATCCCGGCGGCGGTGCGGAACTCCAGCAGGACCATGTGATCGCGCTTCTCGTTGGGGTCTT
TGCTCAGCTTCACCTGCACGCTCAGGTAGTGGTTGTCGGGCAGCAGCACGGAGCCGTCGCCGATGGGGGT
GTTCTGCTGGTAGTGGTCGGCGAGCTGCACGCCGCCGTCCTCGACGTTGTGCCTGATCTCGAAGTTCGCT
TTGATGCCGTTCTTCTGCTTGTCGGCCGTGATATAGACGTTCCCGACGTTCATGTTGTACTCCAGCTTGT
GCCCCAGGATGTTACCGTCCTCCTTGAAGTCGGTGCCCTTCAGCACGATGCGGTTCACCAGGGTGTCGCC
CTCGAACTTCACCTCGGCGCGGGTCTTGTAGCTGCCGTCGTCCTTGAAGAAGATGGTGCGCTCCTGGACG
TAGCCTTCGGGCATGGCGGACTTGAAGAAGTCGTGCTGCTTCATGTGGTCGGGGTAGCGGGAGAAGCACT
GCACGCCGTAAGACAGGGTGGTCACGAGGGTAGGCCAGGGCACGGGCAGCTTGCCGGAGGTGCAGATGAA
CTTCAGGGTCAGCTTGCCGTGGGTGGCATCACCCTCGCCCACGCCGCGCACGCTGAACTTGCGGCCGTTT
ACGTCGCCGTCCATCTCGACCAGGATGGGCACCACCCCGGTGAACAGCTCCTCGCCCTTGCTCACCATAT
GTATATCTCCTTCTTAAAGTTAAACAAAATTATTTCTAGAGGGAAACCGTTGTGGTCTCCCTATAGTGAG
TCGTATTAATTTCGCGGGATCGCGTTGCTGGCGTTTTTCCATAGGCTCCGCCCCCCTGACGAGCATCACA
AAAATCGACGCTCAAGTCAGAGGTGGCGAAACCCGACAGGACTATAAAGATACCAGGCGTTTCCCCCTGG
AAGCTCCCTCGTGCGCTCTCCTGTTCCGACCCTGCCGCTTACCGGATACCTGTCCGCCTTTCTCCCTTCG
GGAAGCGTGGCGCTTTCTCATAGCTCACGCTGTAGGTATCTCAGTTCGGTGTAGGTCGTTCGCTCCAAGC
TGGGCTGTGTGCACGAACCCCCCGTTCAGCCCGACCGCTGCGCCTTATCCGGTAACTATCGTCTTGAGTC
CAACCCGGTAAGACACGACTTATCGCCACTGGCAGCAGCCACTGGTAACAGGATTAGCAGAGCGAGGTAT
GTAGGCGGTGCTACAGAGTTCTTGAAGTGGTGGCCTAACTACGGCTACACTAGAAGAACAGTATTTGGTA
TCTGCGCTCTGCTGAAGCCAGTTACCTTCGGAAAAAGAGTTGGTAGCTCTTGATCCGGCAAACAAACCAC
CGCTGGTAGCGGTGGTTTTTTTGTTTGCAAGCAGCAGATTACGCGCAGAAAAAAAGGATCTCAAGAAGAT
CCTTTGATCTCACGTTGTGTCTCAAAATCTCTGATGTTACATTGCACAAGATAAAAATATATCATCATGA
ACAATAAAACTGTCTGCTTACATAAACAGTAATACAAGGGGTGTTATGAGCCATATTCAACGGGAAACGT
CTTGCTCGAAGCCGCGATTAAATTCCAACATGGATGCTGATTTATATGGGTATAAATGGGCTCGCGATAA
TGTCGGGCAATCAGGTGCGACAATCTATCGATTGTATGGGAAGCCCGATGCGCCAGAGTTGTTTCTGAAA
CATGGCAAAGGTAGCGTTGCCAATGATGTTACAGATGAGATGGTCAGACTAAACTGGCTGACGGAATTTA
TGCCTCTTCCGACCATCAAGCATTTTATCCGTACTCCTGATGATGCATGGTTACTCACCACTGCGATCCC
CGGGAAAACAGCATTCCAGGTATTAGAAGAATATCCTGATTCAGGTGAAAATATTGTTGATGCGCTGGCA
GTGTTCCTGCGCCGGTTGCATTCGATTCCTGTTTGTAATTGTCCTTTTAACAGCGATCGCGTATTTCGTC
TCGCTCAGGCGCAATCACGAATGAATAACGGTTTGGTTGATGCGAGTGATTTTGATGACGAGCGTAATGG
CTGGCCTGTTGAACAAGTCTGGAAAGAAATGCATAAGCTTTTGCCATTCTCACCGGATTCAGTCGTCACT
CATGGTGATTTCTCACTTGATAACCTTATTTTTGACGAGGGGAAATTAATAGGTTGTATTGATGTTGGAC
GAGTCGGAATCGCAGACCGATACCAGGATCTTGCCATCCTATGGAACTGCCTCGGTGAGTTTTCTCCTTC
ATTACAGAAACGGCTTTTTCAAAAATATGGTATTGATAATCCTGATATGAATAAATTGCAGTTTCATTTG
ATGCTCGATGAGTTTTTCTAATCAGAATTGGCTTTCAGCAAAAAACCCCTCAAGACCCGTTTAGAGGCCC
CAAGGGGTTATGCTAGTTATTGCTCAGCGGTGGCAGCAGCCAACTCAGCTTCCTTTCGGGCTTTGTTAGC
AGCCGGTCGACTTACTTGTACAGCTCGTCCATG
