>Addgene plasmid #102639 | pJL1-mKalama1 | depositor partial sequence | sequence record 194111 | mKalama1 gene
ATGGTGAGCAAGGGCGAGGAGCTGTTCACCGGGGTGGTGCCCATCCTGGTCGAGATGGACGGCGACGTAA
ACGGCCGCAAGTTCAGCGTGCGCGGCGTGGGCGAGGGTGATGCCACCCACGGCAAGCTGACCCTGAAGTT
CATCTGCACCTCCGGCAAGCTGCCCGTGCCCTGGCCTACCCTCGTGACCACCCTGTCTTACGGCGTGCAG
TGCTTCTCCCGCTACCCCGACCACATGAAGCAGCACGACTTCTTCAAGTCCGCCATGCCCGAAGGCTACG
TCCAGGAGCGCACCATCTTCTTCAAGGACGACGGCAGCTACAAGACCCGCGCCGAGGTGAAGTTCGAGGG
CGACACCCTGGTGAACCGCATCGTGCTGAAGGGCACCGACTTCAAGGAGGACGGTAACATCCTGGGGCAC
AAGCTGGAGTACAACATGAACGTCGGGAACGTCTATATCACGGCCGACAAGCAGAAGAACGGCATCAAAG
CGAACTTCGAGATCAGGCACAACGTCGAGGACGGCGGCGTGCAGCTCGCCGACCACTACCAGCAGAACAC
CCCCATCGGCGACGGCTCCGTGCTGCTGCCCGACAACCACTACCTGAGCGTGCAGGTGAAGCTGAGCAAA
GACCCCAACGAGAAGCGCGATCACATGGTCCTGCTGGAGTTCCGCACCGCCGCCGGGATCACTCCCGGCA
TGGACGAGCTGTACAAGTAA
